>Addgene plasmid #186727 | pMpGE_En03-sgRNA_Target2 (Mpphot) | addgene full sequence | sequence record 372809 | Addgene NGS Result
CTTTCCTGCGTTATCCCCTGATTCTGTGGATAACCGTATTACCGCCTTTGAGTGAGCTGATACCGCTCGC
CGCAGCCGAACGACCGAGCGCAGCGAGTCAGTGAGCGAGGAAGCGGAAGAGCGCCCAATACGCAAACCGC
CTCTCCCCGCGCGTTGGCCGATTCATTAATGCAGCTGGCACGACAGGTTTCCCGACTGGAAAGCGGGCAG
TGAGCGCAACGCAATTAATACGCGTACCGCTAGCCAGGAAGAGTTTGTAGAAACGCAAAAAGGCCATCCG
TCAGGATGGCCTTCTGCTTAGTTTGATGCCTGGCAGTTTATGGCGGGCGTCCTGCCCGCCACCCTCCGGG
CCGTTGCTTCACAACGTTCAAATCCGCTCCCGGCGGATTTGTCCTACTCAGGAGAGCGTTCACCGACAAA
CAACAGATAAAACGAAAGGCCCAGTCTTCCGACTGAGCCTTTCGTTTTATTTGATGCCTGGCAGTTCCCT
ACTCTCGCGTTAACGCTAGCATGGATGTTTTCCCAGTCACGACGTTGTAAAACGACGGCCAGTCTTAAGC
TCGGGCCCCAAATAATGATTTTATTTTGACTGATAGTGACCTGTTCGTTGCAACAAATTGATGAGCAATG
CTTTTTTATAATGCCAACTTTGTACAAAAAAGCAGGCTCCGCGGCCGCCCCCTTGTAACGTGAGACTACT
ACACTCCTCAACGCAAGTTCTATCTCATATCTCTGCAAGAGCTTATTCCAAGAAACTTTCTTGTGCTTCT
ATGCATGCCCAGGTACCTTAAGTCGCGCGCATAGTCACTTCACAGCCTTTTCAGTTCTCCCTTTGATGGC
TCAGAGTGACGCAACTGCACAAAAATAAGAAAAAAGTCGAAGCGTCACGAGAGATGTATCCGGCTAGTTT
CCTTGGAGTTCGGATTGCTCTCTTTCTCTGTCTCCCCGAACCATATGGAATTTATGAACTGCTGTTCACT
AGTCAGTCACTTGTTTCAGAACTTTTGAGTGGTCGATTTATCCACCTTCTTGTTTCTTCCTGGGTCCAGA
ATCTGACTTCTTGAGACAACAAACAGTGCACAGTGGATCGAAGAATGACCACAGTTGAGACACGTGGCGC
TGGCCTCATTTATTGCACCATACGTTTAGTGAAGAACTGAATAATGGTGGATATAAAGCAGAGTTGCACC
CAGCCTCTCGGAAACACACCTTCGGGCGCCGTTTTAGAGCTAGAAATAGCAAGTTAAAATAAGGCTAGTC
CGTTATCAACTTGAAAAAGTGGCACCGAGTCGGTGCTTTTTTTCTAGTATCGGGAATTCTAAAGGGTGGG
CGCGCCGACCCAGCTTTCTTGTACAAAGTTGGCATTATAAGAAAGCATTGCTTATCAATTTGTTGCAACG
AACAGGTCACTATCAGTCAAAATAAAATCATTATTTGCCATCCAGCTGATATCCCCTATAGTGAGTCGTA
TTACATGGTCATAGCTGTTTCCTGGCAGCTCTGGCCCGTGTCTCAAAATCTCTGATGTTACATTGCACAA
GATAAAAATATATCATCATGAACAATAAAACTGTCTGCTTACATAAACAGTAATACAAGGGGTGTTATGA
GCCATATTCAACGGGAAACGTCGAGGCCGCGATTAAATTCCAACATGGATGCTGATTTATATGGGTATAA
ATGGGCTCGCGATAATGTCGGGCAATCAGGTGCGACAATCTATCGCTTGTATGGGAAGCCCGATGCGCCA
GAGTTGTTTCTGAAACATGGCAAAGGTAGCGTTGCCAATGATGTTACAGATGAGATGGTCAGACTAAACT
GGCTGACGGAATTTATGCCTCTTCCGACCATCAAGCATTTTATCCGTACTCCTGATGATGCATGGTTACT
CACCACTGCGATCCCCGGAAAAACAGCATTCCAGGTATTAGAAGAATATCCTGATTCAGGTGAAAATATT
GTTGATGCGCTGGCAGTGTTCCTGCGCCGGTTGCATTCGATTCCTGTTTGTAATTGTCCTTTTAACAGCG
ATCGCGTATTTCGTCTCGCTCAGGCGCAATCACGAATGAATAACGGTTTGGTTGATGCGAGTGATTTTGA
TGACGAGCGTAATGGCTGGCCTGTTGAACAAGTCTGGAAAGAAATGCATAAACTTTTGCCATTCTCACCG
GATTCAGTCGTCACTCATGGTGATTTCTCACTTGATAACCTTATTTTTGACGAGGGGAAATTAATAGGTT
GTATTGATGTTGGACGAGTCGGAATCGCAGACCGATACCAGGATCTTGCCATCCTATGGAACTGCCTCGG
TGAGTTTTCTCCTTCATTACAGAAACGGCTTTTTCAAAAATATGGTATTGATAATCCTGATATGAATAAA
TTGCAGTTTCATTTGATGCTCGATGAGTTTTTCTAATCAGAATTGGTTAATTGGTTGTAACACTGGCAGA
GCATTACGCTGACTTGACGGGACGGCGCAAGCTCATGACCAAAATCCCTTAACGTGAGTTACGCGTCGTT
CCACTGAGCGTCAGACCCCGTAGAAAAGATCAAAGGATCTTCTTGAGATCCTTTTTTTCTGCGCGTAATC
TGCTGCTTGCAAACAAAAAAACCACCGCTACCAGCGGTGGTTTGTTTGCCGGATCAAGAGCTACCAACTC
TTTTTCCGAAGGTAACTGGCTTCAGCAGAGCGCAGATACCAAATACTGTTCTTCTAGTGTAGCCGTAGTT
AGGCCACCACTTCAAGAACTCTGTAGCACCGCCTACATACCTCGCTCTGCTAATCCTGTTACCAGTGGCT
GCTGCCAGTGGCGATAAGTCGTGTCTTACCGGGTTGGACTCAAGACGATAGTTACCGGATAAGGCGCAGC
GGTCGGGCTGAACGGGGGGTTCGTGCACACAGCCCAGCTTGGAGCGAACGACCTACACCGAACTGAGATA
CCTACAGCGTGAGCTATGAGAAAGCGCCACGCTTCCCGAAGGGAGAAAGGCGGACAGGTATCCGGTAAGC
GGCAGGGTCGGAACAGGAGAGCGCACGAGGGAGCTTCCAGGGGGAAACGCCTGGTATCTTTATAGTCCTG
TCGGGTTTCGCCACCTCTGACTTGAGCGTCGATTTTTGTGATGCTCGTCAGGGGGGCGGAGCCTATGGAA
AAACGCCAGCAACGCGGCCTTTTTACGGTTCCTGGCCTTTTGCTGGCCTTTTGCTCACATGTT
Features (pLannotate 1.2.2; 10 found; start..end, strand, type, name):
    121..213     +  CDS            lacI (fragment): lac repressor; lacI; The lac repressor binds to the lac operator to inhibit transcription in E. coli. This inhibition can be relieved by adding lactose or isopropyl-β-D-thiogalactopyranoside (IPTG).
    268..295     -  terminator     rrnB T2 terminator: transcription terminator T2 from the E. coli rrnB gene
    427..470     +  terminator     rrnB T1 terminator: Escherichia coli rrnB; transcription terminator T1 from the E. coli rrnB gene
    517..553     -  CDS            lacZα (fragment): LacZα fragment of β-galactosidase; lacZ fragment
    569..668     +  protein_bind   attL1: mutant version of attL; recombination site for the Gateway® LR reaction LR Clonase™
   1221..1296    +  misc_RNA       gRNA scaffold: guide RNA scaffold for the Streptococcus pyogenes CRISPR/Cas9 system
   1338..1437    -  protein_bind   attL2: mutant version of attL; recombination site for the Gateway® LR reaction LR Clonase™
   1455..1473    -  promoter       T7 promoter: promoter for bacteriophage T7 RNA polymerase
   1607..2416    +  CDS            KanR: aminoglycoside phosphotransferase; aph(3')-Ia; confers resistance to kanamycin in bacteria or G418 (Geneticin®) in eukaryotes
   2563..3151    +  rep_origin     ori: high-copy-number ColE1/pMB1/pBR322/pUC origin of replication
