[The description below was written by a language model from this plasmid's Addgene catalogue record and pLannotate feature annotations shown in this document.]
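Description:
pMpGE_En03-sgRNA_Target2 (Mpphot) is a small (about 3.2 kb) Gateway entry plasmid built on the pMpGE_En03 backbone and carrying a single-guide RNA cassette for the Streptococcus pyogenes CRISPR/Cas9 system. It is maintained in E. coli through a high-copy ColE1/pUC-type origin and selected with kanamycin via an aminoglycoside phosphotransferase gene. Upstream of the cloning region sit the rrnB T1 and T2 terminators, which in entry-vector backbones insulate the insert from read-through transcription. The short lacI and lacZα fragments and a T7 promoter just outside attL2 appear to be backbone remnants rather than functional parts of the payload.

The payload lies between attL1 and attL2, the recombination sites that allow the cassette to be moved by an LR reaction into a compatible destination vector, for example one that supplies Cas9. Within this interval the annotation identifies the Cas9 gRNA scaffold. According to the catalogue entry it is joined to a 20-nt spacer directed against Mpphot, designated target 2. Roughly 550 bp between attL1 and the scaffold is unannotated. This is where a promoter driving the sgRNA would be expected, but neither the feature table nor the catalogue fields name it.

The stated purpose is twofold: to serve as a Gateway entry clone for the sgRNA, and to be used directly for transient sgRNA expression in plant cells. In the associated work, which describes in vivo pre-evaluation of genome-editing modules using a fluorescent protein bearing a peroxisome targeting signal, the Mpphot guide is recorded as a negative control.
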