Addgene plasmid #186727: pMpGE_En03-sgRNA_Target2 (Mpphot)
Purpose: Gateway entry vector for sgRNA (target 2: Mpphot [negative control]). Transient expression of sgRNA (target 2: Mpphot) in plant cells.
Depositing lab: Yutaka Kodama. Depositing organization: Utsunomiya University. Publication: SKLPT imaging: Efficient in vivo pre-evaluation of genome-editing modules using fluorescent protein with peroxisome targeting signal. Konno R, Tanaka H, Kodama Y. Biochem Biophys Res Commun. 2018 Sep 3;503(1):235-241. doi: 10.1016/j.bbrc.2018.06.008. Epub 2018 Jun 12. PubMed 29885839.
Backbone
  Vector backbone: pMpGE_En03
  Vector type: Bacterial Expression
Growth in bacteria
  Bacterial resistance: Kanamycin, 50 μg/mL
  Growth temperature: 37°C
  Growth strain: DH5alpha
  Copy number: Unknown
Gene/Insert
  Gene/Insert name: sgRNA_Mphot (alt name: sgRNA_Target2)
  gRNA/shRNA sequence: GAAACACACCTTCGGGCGCC
Terms and licenses: Academic/Nonprofit Terms; Industry Terms: Not Available to Industry
How to cite: pMpGE_En03-sgRNA_Target2 (Mpphot) was a gift from Yutaka Kodama (Addgene plasmid # 186727 ; http://n2t.net/addgene:186727 ; RRID:Addgene_186727)
